Addgene plasmid #212576: pSCALPS-Flag-Mili-EGFP
Purpose: Lentiviral expression of Flag-tagged mouse Mili in mammalian cells
Depositing lab: Phillip Zamore. Depositing organization: University of Massachusetts, Worcester. Publication: GTSF1 accelerates target RNA cleavage by PIWI-clade Argonaute proteins. Arif A, Bailey S, Izumi N, Anzelon TA, Ozata DM, Andersson C, Gainetdinov I, MacRae IJ, Tomari Y, Zamore PD. Nature. 2022 Aug;608(7923):618-625. doi: 10.1038/s41586-022-05009-0. Epub 2022 Jun 30. PubMed 35772669.
Backbone
  Vector backbone: pSCALPS
  Backbone size w/o insert (bp): 7743
  Total vector size (bp): 12615
  Modifications to backbone: EGFP added in frame of insert
  Vector type: Mammalian Expression, Lentiviral
  Selectable markers: Puromycin
Growth in bacteria
  Bacterial resistance: Ampicillin, 100 μg/mL
  Growth temperature: 37°C
  Growth strain: NEB Stable
  Copy number: High Copy
Gene/Insert
  Gene/Insert name: Mili (alt name: Piwil2)
  Species: M. musculus (mouse)
  Insert size (bp): 3629
  GenBank ID: NM_001364321
  Entrez Gene: Piwil2 (a.k.a. Piwil1l, mili)
  Promoter: SFFV
  Tag / fusion protein: 5x Flag (N terminal on insert); SNAP tag (N terminal on insert)
  Cloning method: Gibson Cloning
  Sequencing primers: 5′ GAGGCCAAGAACAGATGGTCC; 3′ CAACGAGAAGCGCGATCACATG
Terms and licenses: Academic/Nonprofit Terms; Industry Terms: Not Available to Industry
How to cite: pSCALPS-Flag-Mili-EGFP was a gift from Phillip Zamore (Addgene plasmid # 212576 ; http://n2t.net/addgene:212576 ; RRID:Addgene_212576)
