[The description below was written by a language model from this plasmid's Addgene catalogue record and pLannotate feature annotations shown in this document.]
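Description:
pSCALPS-Flag-Mili-EGFP is a 12.6 kb HIV-1-based lentiviral transfer plasmid built on the pSCALPS backbone for expressing epitope-tagged mouse Mili (Piwil2), a PIWI-clade Argonaute protein, in mammalian cells. In bacteria it is maintained through a high-copy ColE1/pUC-type origin and selected with ampicillin via the bla gene. The viral genome is transcribed from a chimeric CMV enhancer/promoter fused to a truncated 5' LTR. It carries the Ψ packaging signal with a partial gag sequence, the Rev response element for nuclear export of the unspliced RNA, and the cPPT/CTS that aids nuclear import of the reverse-transcribed genome. It ends in a WPRE followed by a second truncated LTR. Packaging functions must be supplied in trans.

Within the provirus, the spleen focus-forming virus (SFFV) LTR promoter drives an open reading frame made up of an N-terminal FLAG epitope array, a SNAP-tag and Piwil2. The catalogue records the array as 5xFLAG, though only a fragment of it is annotated. FLAG allows immunodetection and affinity purification, while the SNAP-tag permits covalent labelling with benzylguanine substrates. The catalogue describes EGFP as added "in frame" with the insert, but the feature table places an EMCV IRES between Piwil2 and EGFP. That layout would make EGFP a separately translated reporter from a bicistronic transcript rather than a fusion partner. A puromycin N-acetyltransferase gene (pac) lies further downstream for selecting transduced cells, and no promoter for it is annotated in the gap after EGFP. The construct suits generating stable cell lines that produce tagged Mili. The associated publication concerns target RNA cleavage by PIWI proteins, which is consistent with using such lines as a source of protein for biochemical study.
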