Features (pLannotate 1.2.2; 23 found; start..end, strand, type, name):
    405..457     +  misc_feature   bom (fragment): basis of mobility region from pBR322
    516..620     +  promoter       AmpR promoter: bla
    621..1481    +  CDS            AmpR: β-lactamase; bla; confers resistance to ampicillin, carbenicillin, and related antibiotics
   1652..2240    +  rep_origin     ori: high-copy-number ColE1/pMB1/pBR322/pUC origin of replication
   2311..2491    -  LTR            5' LTR (truncated): truncated 5' long terminal repeat (LTR) from HIV-1
   2498..2998    -  CDS            nef (fragment): NEF_HV1LA - Experimental evidence at protein level: Swiss-Prot protein existence level 1. Extracellular Nef protein targets CD4(+) T-lymphocytes for apoptosis by interacting with CXCR4 surface receptors. From Human immunodeficiency virus type 1 group M subtype B (isolate Lai) (HIV-1).
   3009..3597    -  misc_feature   WPRE: woodchuck hepatitis virus posttranscriptional regulatory element
   3610..4206    -  CDS            pac: PUAC_STRAD - Protein predicted: Swiss-Prot protein existence level 4. Detoxification of puromycin. From Streptomyces alboniger.
   4707..5426    -  CDS            EGFP: the original enhanced GFP (Yang et al., 1996) mammalian codon-optimized
   5440..5902    -  misc_feature   IRES: internal ribosome entry site (IRES) of the encephalomyocarditis virus (EMCV)
   6007..8919    -  CDS            Piwil2: PIWL2_MOUSE - Also known as Mili From Mus musculus (Mouse).
   8986..9531    -  CDS            SNAP-tag®: human O6-alkylguanine-DNA-alkyltransferase variant that forms covalent bonds with benzylguanine derivatives fast-reacting variant, optimized for mammalian expression
   9543..9567    -  CDS            5xFLAG (fragment): five tandem FLAG® epitope tags
   9651..10058   -  promoter       SFFV promoter: spleen focus-forming virus long terminal repeat (LTR) promoter
  10195..10312   -  misc_feature   cPPT/CTS: central polypurine tract and central termination sequence of HIV-1
  10362..10462   -  CDS            Rev (fragment): human immunodeficiency virus 1 (HIV-1) Rev protein; rev; enhances nuclear export of unspliced and incompletely spliced viral mRNAs
  10838..11071   -  misc_feature   RRE: The Rev response element (RRE) of HIV-1 allows for Rev-dependent mRNA export from the nucleus to the cytoplasm.
  11246..11584   -  CDS            HIV-1 gag (fragment): gag protein from human immunodeficiency virus 1; gag
  11568..11693   -  misc_feature   HIV-1 Ψ: packaging signal of human immunodeficiency virus type 1
  11740..11920   -  LTR            5' LTR (truncated): truncated 5' long terminal repeat (LTR) from HIV-1
  11938..12137   -  promoter       CMV promoter: human cytomegalovirus (CMV) immediate early promoter
  12138..12517   -  enhancer       CMV enhancer: human cytomegalovirus immediate early enhancer
  12529..243     -  promoter       SV40 promoter (across the origin): SV40 enhancer and early promoter
>Addgene plasmid #212576 | pSCALPS-Flag-Mili-EGFP | addgene full sequence | sequence record 426255 | Addgene NGS Result
AAAAAAAATTAGTCAGCCATGGGGCGGAGAATGGGCGGAACTGGGCGGAGTTAGGGGCGGGATGGGCGGA
GTTAGGGGCGGGACTATGGTTGCTGACTAATTGAGATGCATGCTTTGCATACTTCTGCCTGCTGGGGAGC
CTGGGGACTTTCCACACCTGGTTGCTGACTAATTGAGATGCATGCTTTGCATACTTCTGCCTGCTGGGGA
GCCTGGGGACTTTCCACACCCTAACTGACACACATTCCACAGCGCGTATATCTGGCCCGTACATCGCGAA
GCAGCGCAAAACGCCTAACCCTAAGCAGATTCTTCATGCAATTGTCGGTCAAGCCTTGCCTTGTTGTAGC
TTAAATTTTGCTCGCGCACTACTCAGCGACCTCCAACACACAAGCAGGGAGCAGATACTGGCTTAACTAT
GCGGCATCAGAGCAGATTGTACTGAGAGTGCACCATAGGGGATCGGGAGATCTCCCGATCCGTCGACGTC
AGGTGGCACTTTTCGGGGAAATGTGCGCGGAACCCCTATTTGTTTATTTTTCTAAATACATTCAAATATG
TATCCGCTCATGAGACAATAACCCTGATAAATGCTTCAATAATATTGAAAAAGGAAGAGTATGAGTATTC
AACATTTCCGTGTCGCCCTTATTCCCTTTTTTGCGGCATTTTGCCTTCCTGTTTTTGCTCACCCAGAAAC
GCTGGTGAAAGTAAAAGATGCTGAAGATCAGTTGGGTGCACGAGTGGGTTACATCGAACTGGATCTCAAC
AGCGGTAAGATCCTTGAGAGTTTTCGCCCCGAAGAACGTTTTCCAATGATGAGCACTTTTAAAGTTCTGC
TATGTGGCGCGGTATTATCCCGTATTGACGCCGGGCAAGAGCAACTCGGTCGCCGCATACACTATTCTCA
GAATGACTTGGTTGAGTACTCACCAGTCACAGAAAAGCATCTTACGGATGGCATGACAGTAAGAGAATTA
TGCAGTGCTGCCATAACCATGAGTGATAACACTGCGGCCAACTTACTTCTGACAACGATCGGAGGACCGA
AGGAGCTAACCGCTTTTTTGCACAACATGGGGGATCATGTAACTCGCCTTGATCGTTGGGAACCGGAGCT
GAATGAAGCCATACCAAACGACGAGCGTGACACCACGATGCCTGTAGCAATGGCAACAACGTTGCGCAAA
CTATTAACTGGCGAACTACTTACTCTAGCTTCCCGGCAACAATTAATAGACTGGATGGAGGCGGATAAAG
TTGCAGGACCACTTCTGCGCTCGGCCCTTCCGGCTGGCTGGTTTATTGCTGATAAATCTGGAGCCGGTGA
GCGTGGGTCTCGCGGTATCATTGCAGCACTGGGGCCAGATGGTAAGCCCTCCCGTATCGTAGTTATCTAC
ACGACGGGGAGTCAGGCAACTATGGATGAACGAAATAGACAGATCGCTGAGATAGGTGCCTCACTGATTA
AGCATTGGTAACTGTCAGACCAAGTTTACTCATATATACTTTAGATTGATTTAAAACTTCATTTTTAATT
TAAAAGGATCTAGGTGAAGATCCTTTTTGATAATCTCATGACCAAAATCCCTTAACGTGAGTTTTCGTTC
CACTGAGCGTCAGACCCCGTAGAAAAGATCAAAGGATCTTCTTGAGATCCTTTTTTTCTGCGCGTAATCT
GCTGCTTGCAAACAAAAAAACCACCGCTACCAGCGGTGGTTTGTTTGCCGGATCAAGAGCTACCAACTCT
TTTTCCGAAGGTAACTGGCTTCAGCAGAGCGCAGATACCAAATACTGTTCTTCTAGTGTAGCCGTAGTTA
GGCCACCACTTCAAGAACTCTGTAGCACCGCCTACATACCTCGCTCTGCTAATCCTGTTACCAGTGGCTG
CTGCCAGTGGCGATAAGTCGTGTCTTACCGGGTTGGACTCAAGACGATAGTTACCGGATAAGGCGCAGCG
GTCGGGCTGAACGGGGGGTTCGTGCACACAGCCCAGCTTGGAGCGAACGACCTACACCGAACTGAGATAC
CTACAGCGTGAGCTATGAGAAAGCGCCACGCTTCCCGAAGGGAGAAAGGCGGACAGGTATCCGGTAAGCG
GCAGGGTCGGAACAGGAGAGCGCACGAGGGAGCTTCCAGGGGGAAACGCCTGGTATCTTTATAGTCCTGT
CGGGTTTCGCCACCTCTGACTTGAGCGTCGATTTTTGTGATGCTCGTCAGGGGGGCGGAGCCTATGGAAA
AACGCCAGCAACGCGGCCTTTTTACGGTTCCTGGCCTTTTGCTGGCCTTTTGCTCACATGAAACGGGCCC
TGCTAGAGATTTTCCACACTGACTAAAAGGGTCTGAGGGATCTCTAGTTACCAGAGTCACACAACAGACG
GGCACACACTACTTGAAGCACTCAAGGCAAGCTTTATTGAGGCTTAAGCAGTGGGTTCCCTAGTTAGCCA
GAGAGCTCCCAGGCTCAGATCTGGTCTAACCAGAGAGACCCAGTACAGTCCGGATGCAGCTCTCGGGCCA
TGTGATGAAATGCTAGGCGGCTGTCAAACCTCCACTCTAATACTTCTCTCTCCGGGTCATCCATCCCATG
CAGGCTCACAGGGTGTAACAAGCGGGTGTTCTCTCCTTCATTGGCTTCTTCTACCTTCTCTTGCTCAACT
GGTACTAGCTTGTAGCACCATCCAAAGGTCAGTGGATATCTGATCCCTGGCCCTGGTGTGTAGTTCTGCC
AATCAGGGAAGTAGCCTTGTGTGTGGTAGATCCACAGATCAAGGATATCTTGTCTTCGTTGGGAGTGAAT
TAGCCCTTCCAGTCCCCCCTTTTCTTTTAAAAAGTGGCTAAGATCTACAGCTGCCTTGTAAGTCATTGGT
CTTAAAGGTACCTGAGGTGTGACTGGAAAACCCACCTCCTCCTCCTCTTGTGCTTCTAGCCAGGCACAAT
CAGCATTGGTAGCTGCTGTATTGCTACTTGTGATTGCTCCATGTTTTTCTAGGTCTCGACGCGATTAAGC
GGGGAGGCGGCCCAAAGGGAGATCCGACTCGTCTGAGGGCGAAGGCGAAGACGCGGAAGAGGCCGCAGAG
CCGGCAGCAGGCCGCGGGAAGGAAGGTCCGCTGGATTGAGGGCCGAAGGGACGTAGCAGAAGGACGTCCC
GCGCAGAATCCAGGTGGCAACACAGGCGAGCAGCCATGGAAAGGACGTCAGCTTCCCCGACAACACCACG
GAATTGTCAGTGCCCAACAGCCGAGCCCCTGTCCAGCAGCGGGCAAGGCAGGCGGCGATGAGTTCCGCCG
TGGCAATAGGGAGGGGGAAAGCGAAAGTCCCGGAAAGGAGCTGACAGGTGGTGGCAATGCCCCAACCAGT
GGGGGTTGCGTCAGCAAACACAGTGCACACCACGCCACGTTGCCTGACAACGGGCCACAACTCCTCATAA
AGAGACAGCAACCAGGATTTATACAAGGAGGAGAAAATGAAAGCCATACGGGAAGCAATAGCATGATACA
AAGGCATTAAAGCAGCGTATCCACATAGCGTAAAAGGAGCAACATAGTTAAGAATACCAGTCAATCTTTC
ACAAATTTTGTAATCCAGAGGTTGATTAGCGATCGCTCAGGCGCCGGGTTTGCGTGTCATGCACCAGGTC
CTAGGTCCTTCGGGGACCTCCACATCTGCGGTCACAGTAAAGCCCAGCCGTTCATAGAAGGGCAGGTTTC
GTGGAGCAGAGGTCTCCAGAAATGCAGGGACTCCAGCTCGTTCTGCAGCCTCCACTCCTGGCAGGACCAC
AGCACTTCCCAGTCCTTTGCCCTGATGGTCAGGAGAGACCCCCACGGTAGCCAGGAACCATGCTGGTTCC
TTAGGCCTGTGTGGGGCCAGCAGTCCCTCCATCTGCTGCTGTGCTGCCAGCCTGGAGCCGCTCAGTTCTG
CCATTCTAGGGCCGATCTCTGCAAAGACAGCTCCGGCTTCCACGCTCTCTGGTGTGGTCCAGACAGCCAC
AGCTGCTCCATCGTCTGCGACCCAGACCTTCCCAATGTCCAGGCCCACTCGGGTCAGGAACAGTTCCTGC
AGCTCAGTCACTCTCTCGATATGCCGATCTGGGTCCACAGTGTGGCGTGTGGCAGGGTAATCGGCAAAAG
CGGCGGCCAGTGTTCTCACAGCCCTTGGGACATCATCTCTTGTAGCCAGCCTCACGGTAGGTTTGTATTC
GGTCATGGCGGCACGCGTGGCTAATAGTACACGGTTTTCCTCGGCGGTGGCGTCTGCAAAACGGCACGAG
CCTGGCCTCCCGCCCCTTTTATACCACGTTCGGCCCCGCCCGCAACCCGGTCTCGCGCCTCCGTCCCGGC
CAATCGGGTCTGCGACTTCGCCAGAGTGACAGTGCATCTGGCCTATAGACGGAAGCCGGCGCTGATGGGG
ACGACACATGAGGCGCGCGTGCGCGCTAACGCGCGGAGGCAGGTTCCCGCCTGCGGGCTCCGTCGCGGTG
GCTGCGGCATGGGACTCGGGGCGGGGCGGCAGTACGGGACGCGGGGCACGGGGGAGGGTCAGTGCGGAAC
GGGGGTGGGCAGCATGGCGCGCGCACGCGGGAGACGGAAGCGCGGCGGCTCTTCGGCCGTTGTCAAGCGA
TGAGGCGCGTCTCCCCATTGCACAGAGGGGGCAACTGAGGCGAACGCAGGCCTCAAGGTCGCGCCGCCAG
TCAAGGTCGAGAATTCTTACTTGTACAGCTCGTCCATGCCGAGAGTGATCCCGGCGGCGGTCACGAACTC
CAGCAGGACCATGTGATCGCGCTTCTCGTTGGGGTCTTTGCTCAGGGCGGACTGGGTGCTCAGGTAGTGG
TTGTCGGGCAGCAGCACGGGGCCGTCGCCGATGGGGGTGTTCTGCTGGTAGTGGTCGGCGAGCTGCACGC
TGCCGTCCTCGATGTTGTGGCGGATCTTGAAGTTCGCCTTGATGCCGTTCTTCTGCTTGTCGGCCATGAT
ATAGACGTTGTGGCTGTTGTAGTTGTACTCCAGCTTGTGCCCCAGGATGTTGCCGTCCTCCTTGAAGTCG
ATGCCCTTCAGCTCGATGCGGTTCACCAGGGTGTCGCCCTCGAACTTCACCTCGGCGCGGGTCTTGTAGT
TGCCGTCGTCCTTGAAGAAGATGGTGCGCTCCTGGACGTAGCCTTCGGGCATGGCGGACTTGAAGAAGTC
GTGCTGCTTCATGTGGTCGGGGTAGCGGCTGAAGCACTGCACGCCGTAGGTCAGGGTGGTCACGAGGGTG
GGCCAGGGCACGGGCAGCTTGCCGGTGGTGCAGATGAACTTCAGGGTCAGCTTGCCGTAGGTGGCATCGC
CCTCGCCCTCGCCAGACACGCTGAACTTGTGGCCGTTTACGTCGCCGTCCAGCTCGACCAGGATGGGCAC
CACCCCGGTGAACAGCTCCTCGCCCTTGCTCACCATGGTTGTGGCCATATTATCATCGTGTTTTTCAAAG
GAAAACCACGTCCCCGTGGTTCGGGGGGCCTAGACGTTTTTTTAACCTCGACTAAACACATGTAAAGCAT
GTGCACCGAGGCCCCAGATCAGATCCCATACAATGGGGTACCTTCTGGGCATCCTTCAGCCCCTTGTTGA
ATACGCTTGAGGAGAGCCATTTGACTCTTTCCACAACTATCCAACTCACAACGTGGCACTGGGGTTGTGC
CGCCTTTGCAGGTGTATCTTATACACGTGGCTTTTGGCCGCAGAGGCACCTGTCGCCAGGTGGGGGGTTC
CGCTGCCTGCAAAGGGTCGCTACAGACGTTGTTTGTCTTCAAGAAGCTTCCAGAGGAACTGCTTCCTTCA
CGACATTCAACAGACCTTGCATTCCTTTGGCGAGAGGGGAAAGACCCCTAGGAATGCTCGTCAAGAAGAC
AGGGCCAGGTTTCCGGGCCCTCACATTGCCAAAAGACGGCAATATGGTGGAAAATAACATATAGACAAAC
GCACACCGGCCTTATTCCAAGCGGCTTCGGCCAGTAACGTGTTAACCCGCGGCTTACAGGAAGAACAGGT
TCCCACACAGCTGGATGGCTGGCTCATGATGCAAAATCTGTCCGGACAGGAAAGCTAGCTTGTGGGCATA
CTTGCAAGGAGCTGGAACTCGGATGGTACCAGGCCAATTCCAGTACATGTGGCATAGTTTGAAAGTCAAC
CTCTGCATGTGATCAGGGCTCAGATTTGCAGTGTTCAGAACACAGATGTAGTGTGTAGGTATGCCACAGC
CCTGTCGCACATGATGGGCAAGAAGGTAGAAATCCACCCACTCACAGCTGGTTATGGTATGATCAACCAC
AGTCCCGGGGGAGGGGGTTACGAAGTGATCAGGAGCAGCAAGGTACAGATTGGTGCTGATTTTCTTCTGA
ACTACAAACACCACCATCTTGGGGTGGTAGTTATCAAAGGCTTCAAAACACTTCTGCAGCTGAGGGATCT
CGTAGTTGGCAACTGTCTTTAGCTGGCCATCAGACACTCCATCTCGGTACACCACAATTTTCTCTGGGAG
ACAATGGTTCACCTCATAATACTTTTTCAAGGAACCCACCAGGCAGAGCTTCAGGCTGTCCACAATCTCC
TGATGTGGCATCTGGAACACCACCCTCGAGTACCATTTGGTGAGTGTGAGATTTATGCTGGCCACGAAGC
CGACCACAGAGCGCATGCCTCTGCTGGGGTCATGGTACACATCCATTCCAATCACCATTAGTTGTTTCAG
CGGAATATCCACTCCCCAGAGCTCACCACCCAGTTTACAGTTCATCTGAAGTAAAATTTTCTGAGCCACG
CTCCGAAGCCTGGTGGGCTGACCAATGGTTCGGACATTGATGACCTGTGAGGGCACTGGGGACTGCACGC
AGCACAGCTTCTTGATGGCTCCATAGAGATCATCACGTGTGCCCATGATGATGCAAACGACCATTTGTAT
CTTCCCCTCAACTCCCAGTAAGGACTGAATGGTCCTGATATAGGTCTCTATTCGGTCATCCTTCAGCTCA
ACCCAGGCTGGGGGGCTTATGCGCATGCCAATGGGCCCGGCAATCTTTTCCAACATGTTAACCAGTTCTC
TGGCTTGGTCCATTGCTCTCTTTGGATAAAAGAGTGCCCAGAAATGCATGGGAATAGTTAGAATGGAAGC
ATCTCTGGTCACTTCCTTAACCCAGTTCAGGTCCTCCGATGTGACAAATGAAGTGTTCCTTAAGTTGATC
CTCTCCATTGGCAGAAGCCGACCTTCAATCTTGTGGACATCTTTATGCAGACTGAGCCCCCAGCGGGTCA
GCTCATTGCTGGCTGTCTCGTTTTGTGAAATTCTCTGCAGCAGGCATTCCAAAGCACCGTGGTGCTGCTT
GGGGCTCAGGTTAATCTGCTGAGTCAAGTCCTTCATGGCCCTGAAGTCCTTCTTCATCTTCTCAGGGATC
CCCGTCATGAAGGAGAGCTCGGGCAGCAGCAGGATCTCGCCCTTCAGCAACATGCCATGGTTATTCTGTC
TCTCACTGGGCCGGTGGATCAGCAGCGGCTGGTCATCTTCCTTGACTGTGATCCCATAGTTTTTGCTGTA
GTATTCCAGGAATGTGATTTCCTTCCCGTCCGACATGACAAAGCTGTCTTTAGGGGTCTTGTTCCAGTCC
ACATCATCGATTCGGTAGGTACGATTGTTGTAGCGCGTGATGACAATGCTGCCAACCAGAAGCTTGCTGC
ACTCGTCCTGGAAGTGCTCCTTGTTCTGCTGGTAGATAGCATGCATGACATCCAGCACAGAGTCGTTCCG
AATGACCTTATGAGAGACATCAGCGAGCAGGAAGAGACCCCCGTCTGTCCTCCGGATACTAGCCGCATAG
CCAGGCCAGATCTGCAATCTGTGTTGCTGCAGTACCATGGCACTTGTAGGGTCATAGAAGTTTCTCCCCA
CAAGCTTCATATCCAGAAGTTTCATTACCCGCCGGAAGACAACATTGTAGAAGGGGATGCACAGGTCAGA
ACACGGCTCCAGGATCTTTGTCAGCTGAATCTTGATACTGATCTCGGCATCGTCAGTTTTCCTCTGACTT
TTTAACTCAACAACTTGTTGAAGCTTAACAGGAAGATAAAGAATAGAGCCATCAAAAGCAGTGACGTTTC
CAGTGACAGACTGGTGGTCCTTCAACATGCCAAACCTCATGCTTTTGCATTCCACACTGGGGCTGAAAGT
CACATGGTACTGATAAACTGCTTCGTTATGACACTGGATTTTGATGAGGTTCAGTCCCAAAGACTGAGGA
GTTCCTTTTGATCCTTGCTTGACCAAAAGCTCTTTTTCCTTTCGTTCCATAGTCAGGACCGGAGGGGGAT
CGGCAGAGTGCAGTGAAGTTGGAGACAGAGCTGGAGGCTGTGGCAGCCGTGGGGGATCCCGAGCTGTGAG
GCCAAAGGCACTGGGAGGTTTGTCCATTCCTCTGCCTATACTACTGGCTGCTCGTCCCAGTGGTAACAGA
GAGACCTCAGAACTACCTCTTCCCAGCATTCTACTCCAACCAACAGAAGCCTCTGCCAGTTTGCTGTCCC
CAGCTGCCAGCACCGAAGGATCAGGCAAAGAGGAACGGGGTTCTTCTCTGTCCTTGCGGACCATGTTAGC
AGACAAGCCTCGACCTAGAACTCCTCTGCCTAAAGGAGGCACTTCTCGTTTTGAAGGAGGCCGGAATGCT
GTGTCAAGACCCATGCCACGGAACATGGACACCAAACCTACAGAATCCTTTTGTACTGGCTGGAGTGGTG
GGCTGGAGTCTTCTGGTTTTCTAAACACAAGGCCTCTGCCTGCAGGTCCTGCCCTACCCCAAGCTGGTTC
CAAAGGTCTAGGAGCTTGAGGCCAACAGCCTGGCATCCGCACACACTGAGATGGGTGGACTGGGGTGGGC
CCCCTGAACAACGGCCTGACAGGATCCATTCCAGCATCGCCAGAGCCGCCAGAGCCTCCCTGGAAATACA
GGTTTTCGCCAGAGCCGCCAGAGCCACCCAGCCCAGGCTTGCCCAGTCTGTGGCCCTCGTGGGCCAGCAG
CCACTCTTTCACGGCGAGCCCGCCCTCGTAGCCCCCCACGTCCAGGTCGCCCTGCACCACCCGGTGGCAG
GGGATCAGAATGGGCACGGGATTTCCGCTCAGGGCGGTTTTCACGGCGGCGGTGGCGGCGGGATTGCCGG
CCAGGGCGGCCAGGTGGCTGTAGCTGATGACCTCTCCGAACTTCACCACTTTCAGCAGTTTCCACAGCAC
CTGGCGGGTAAAGCTCTCCTGCTGGAACACTGGGTGGTGCAGGGCTGGCACAGGGAACTCCTCGATGGCC
TCAGGCTGGTGAAAGTAGGCGTTGAGCCAGGCGGTGGCCTGCATCAGTGGCTCTGGTCCGCCCAGCACGG
CGGCTGGGGCAGGCACTTCCACGGCGTCGGCGGCAGATGTTCCTTTGCCCAGGAAGATGATACGGTGCAG
GCCCTGTTCGCACCCAGACAGTTCCAGCTTGCCCAGAGGGCTATCCAGGGTGGTGCGCTTCATTTCGCAG
TCTTTGTCCATGCCGCCAGAGCCCTTGTCGTCGTCGTCCTTGTAGTCGATGTCGTGGTCCTTGTAGTCAC
CGTCGTGGTCCTTGTAGTCGCCACCATGATGGTGGTGATGGTGCATGATGCTTCTAGACCCCCGGGCGAC
TCAGTCTGTCGGAGGACTGGCGCGCCGAGTGAGGGGTTGTGAGCTCTTTTATAGAGCTCGGGAAGCAGAA
GCGCGCGAACAGAAGCGAGAAGCAGGCTGATTGGTTAATTCAAATAAGGCGCAGGGTCATTTCAGGTCCT
TGGGGGAGCCTGGAAACATCTGATGGGTCTTAAGAAACTGCTGAGGGTTGGGCCATATCTGGGGACCATC
TGTTCTTGGCCTCGGGCCGGGGCCGAAACTGCGGTGACCATCTGTTCTTGGCCCCGGGCCGGGGCCGAAA
CTGCTCACCGCAGATATCCTGTTTGGCCCAACGTTAGCTATTTTCATGTACCCGCCCTTGATCTGAACTT
CTCTATTCTTGGTTTGGTATTTTTCCATGCCTTGCAAAATGGCGTTACTGCAGCTAGCTTGCCAAACCTA
CAGGTGGGGTCTTTCATTCCCCCCTTTTTCTGGAGACTAAATAAAATCTTTTATTTTATCGGGGCTGCAG
TTAATTAACCAAACTGGATCTCTGCTGTCCCTGTAATAAACCCGAAAATTTTGAATTTTTGTAATTTGTT
TTTGTAATTCTTTAGTTTGTATGTCTGTTGCTATTATGTCTACTATTCTTTCCCCTGCACTGTACCCCCC
AATCCCCCCTTTTCTTTTAAAATTGTGGATGAATACTGCCATTTGTCTGCAGAATTGGCGCACGCAGTGC
CGATCCGTTCACTAATCGAATGGATCTGTCTCTGTCTCTCTCTCCACCTTCTTCTTCTATTCCTTCGGGC
CTGTCGGGTCCCCTCGGGGTTGGGAGGTGGGTCTGAAACGATAATGGTGAATATCCCTGCCTAACTCTAT
TCACTATAGAAAGTACAGCAAAAACTATTCTTAAACCTACCAAGCCTCCTACTATCATTATGAATAATTT
TATATACCACAGCCAATTTGTTATGTTAAACCAATTCCACAAACTTGCCCATTTATCTAATTCCAATAAT
TCTTGTTCATTCTTTTCTTGCTGGTTTTGCGATTCTTCAATTAAGGAGTGTATTAAGCTTGTGTAATTGT
TAATTCTCTGTCCCACTCCATCCAGGTCGTGTGATTCCAAATCTGTTCCAGAGATTTATTACTCCAACTA
GCATTCCAAGGCACAGCAGTGGTGCAAATGAGTTTTCCAGAGCAACCCCAAATCCCCAGGAGCTGTTGAT
CCTTTAGGTATCTTTCCACAGCCAGGATTCTTGCCTGGAGCTGCTTGATGCCCCAGACTGTGAGTTGCAA
CAGATGCTGTTGCGCCTCAATAGCCCTCAGCAAATTGTTCTGCTGCTGCACTATACCAGACAATAATTGT
CTGGCCTGTACCGTCAGCGTCATTGACGCTGCGCCCATAGTGCTTCCTGCTGCTCCCAAGAACCCAAGGA
ACAAAGCTCCTATTCCCACTGCTCTTTTTTCTCTCTGCACCACTCTTCTCTTTGCCTTGGTGGGTGCTAC
TCCTAATGGTTCAATTTTTACTACTTTATATTTATATAATTCACTTCTCCAATTGTCCCTCATATCTCCT
CCTCCAGGTCTGAAGATCAGCGGCCGGCCGCTTGCTGTGCGGTGGTCTTACTTTTGTTTTGCTCTTCCTC
TATCTTGTCTAAAGCTTCCTTGGTGTCTTTTATCTCTATCCTTTGATGCACACAATAGAGGGTTGCTACT
GTATTATATAATGATCTAAGTTCTTCTGATCCTGTCTGAAGGGATGGTTGTAGCTGTCCCAGTATTTGTC
TACAGCCTTCTGATGTTTCTAACAGGCCAGGATTAACTGCGAATCGTTCTAGCTCCCTGCTTGCCCATAC
TATATGTTTTAATTTATATTTTTTCTTTCCCCCTGGCCTTAACCGAATTTTTTCCCATCGCGATCTAATT
CTCCCCCGCTTAATACTGACGCTCTCGCACCCATCTCTCTCCTTCTAGCCTCCGCTAGTCAAAATTTTTG
GCGTACTCACCAGTCGCCGCCCCTCGCCTCTTGCCGTGCGCGCTTCAGCAAGCCGAGTCCTGCGTCGAGA
GAGCTCCTCTGGTTTCCCTTTCGCTTTCAAGTCCCTGTTCGGGCGCCACTGCTAGAGATTTTCCACACTG
ACTAAAAGGGTCTGAGGGATCTCTAGTTACCAGAGTCACACAACAGACGGGCACACACTACTTGAAGCAC
TCAAGGCAAGCTTTATTGAGGCTTAAGCAGTGGGTTCCCTAGTTAGCCAGAGAGCTCCCAGGCTCAGATC
TGGTCTAACCAGAGAGACCCAGTACAGGCAAAACGCGCTGCTTATATAGACCTCCCACCGTACACGCCTA
CCGCCCATTTGCGTCAATGGGGCGGAGTTGTTACGACATTTTGGAAAGTCCCGTTGATTTTGGTGCCAAA
ACAAACTCCCATTGACGTCAATGGGGTGGAGACTTGGAAATCCCCGTGAGTCAAACCGCTATCCACGCCC
ATTGATGTACTGCCAAAACCGCATCACCATGGTAATAGCGATGACTAATACGTAGATGTACTGCCAAGTA
GGAAAGTCCCATAAGGTCATGTACTGGGCATAATGCCAGGCGGGCCATTTACCGTCATTGACGTCAATAG
GGGGCGTACTTGGCATATGATACACTTGATGTACTGCCAAGTGGGCAGTTTACCGTAAATACTCCACCCA
TTGACGTCAATGGAAAGTCCCTATTGGCGTTACTATGGGAACATACGTCATTATTGACGTCAATGGGCGG
GGGTCGTTGGGCGGTCAGCCAGGCGGGCCATTTACCGTAAGTTATGTAACGCGGAACTCCATATATGGGC
TATGAACTAATGACCCCGTAATTGATTACTATTAATAACTAGTCAATAATCAATGTCAACGCGAGCTTTT
TGCAAAAGCCTAGGCCTCCAAAAAAGCCTCCTCACTACTTCTGGAATAGCTCAGAGGCAGAGGCGGCCTC
GGCCTCTGCATAAAT
